Addgene plasmid #68441: TOPO mKate2
Purpose: TOPO construct expressing mKate2 for generation of GMAP-compatible gene
Depositing lab: Tyler Jacks. Depositing organization: Massachusetts Institute of Technology. Publication: A Modular Assembly Platform for Rapid Generation of DNA Constructs. Akama-Garren EH, Joshi NS, Tammela T, Chang GP, Wagner BL, Lee DY, Rideout Iii WM, Papagiannakopoulos T, Xue W, Jacks T. Sci Rep. 2016 Feb 18;6:16836. doi: 10.1038/srep16836. PubMed 26887506.
Backbone
  Vector backbone: TOPO 2-5
  Backbone size w/o insert (bp): 3524
  Vector type: Bacterial Expression ; GMAP
Growth in bacteria
  Bacterial resistance: Kanamycin, 50 μg/mL
  Growth temperature: 37°C
  Growth strain: Stbl3
  Copy number: Unknown
Gene/Insert
  Gene/Insert name: mKate2
  Insert size (bp): 702
  Promoter: Plac
  Cloning method: Gibson Cloning
  Sequencing primers: 5′ CTAACTCGAACGCTAGCTGTGCGATCGTTT; 3′ AGAGTAATTCAACCCCAAACAACAACGTTT
Terms and licenses: Academic/Nonprofit Terms; Industry Terms: Not Available to Industry
How to cite: TOPO mKate2 was a gift from Tyler Jacks (Addgene plasmid # 68441 ; http://n2t.net/addgene:68441 ; RRID:Addgene_68441)
