[The description below was written by a language model from this plasmid's Addgene catalogue record.]
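Description:
TOPO mKate2 is a small bacterial plasmid that serves as a module donor in the GMAP (Gibson assembly-based modular assembly platform) system. It is built on a backbone recorded as "TOPO 2-5" (about 3.5 kb without insert) and is classed as a bacterial expression/GMAP vector. It is propagated in E. coli under kanamycin selection. The record lists the copy number as unknown, and it does not state the origin of replication. No feature table is provided, so the backbone elements cannot be described beyond these catalogue fields.

The insert is a roughly 700 bp mKate2 coding sequence, introduced by Gibson cloning. mKate2 is a monomeric far-red fluorescent protein commonly used as a reporter. The listed promoter is Plac, the bacterial lac promoter typical of TOPO-type cloning vectors, so any expression from this plasmid would occur in bacteria rather than in mammalian cells. The stated purpose is to generate a GMAP-compatible gene, so the plasmid acts mainly as a sequence-verified source of the mKate2 module and not as an end-use expression vector.

In a modular assembly scheme of this kind, parts are flanked by standardised overlap sequences, which allows them to be combined with other modules and a destination backbone in a defined order by Gibson assembly. The "2-5" in the backbone name may denote the flanking sites that set the module's position, but the record does not say so explicitly. The typical use is therefore as a building block for adding a far-red reporter to larger custom constructs.
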