>Addgene plasmid #68441 | TOPO mKate2 | addgene partial sequence | sequence record 123221 | pBR322ori-F 5'-GGGAAACGCCTGGTATCTTT-3'
TCTGACTTGAGCGTCGATTTTTGTGATGCTCGTCAGGGGGGCGGAGCCTATGGAAAAACGCCAGCAACGC
GGCCTTTTTACGGTTCCTGGCCTTTTGCTGGCCTTTTGCTCACATGTTCTTTCCTGCGTTATCCCCTGAT
TCTGTGGATAACCGTATTACCGCCTTTGAGTGAGCTGATACCGCTCGCCGCAGCCGAACGACCGAGCGCA
GCGAGTCAGTGAGCGAGGAAGCGGAAGAGCGCCCAATACGCAAACCGCCTCTCCCCGCGCGTTGGCCGAT
TCATTAATGCAGCTGGCACGACAGGTTTCCCGACTGGAAAGCGGGCAGTGAGCGCAACGCAATTAATGTG
AGTTAGCTCACTCATTAGGCACCCCAGGCTTTACACTTTATGCTTCCGGCTCGTATGTTGTGTGGAATTG
TGAGCGGATAACAATTTCACACAGGAAACAGCTATGACCATGATTACGCCAAGCTATTTAGGTGACACTA
TAGAATACTCAAGCTATGCATCAAGCTTGGTACCGAGCTCGGATCCTAACTCGAACGCTAGCTGTGCGAT
CGTTTACCATGGTGAGCGAGCTGATTAAGGAGAACATGCACATGAAGCTGTACATGGAGGGCACCGTGAA
CAACCACCACTTCAAGTGCACATCCGAGGGCGAAGGCAAGCCCTACGAGGGCACCCAGACCATGAGAATC
AAGGCGGTCGAGGGCGGCCCTCTCCCCTTCGCCTTCGACATCCTGGCTACCAGCTTCATGTACGGCAGCA
AAACCTTCATCAACCACACCCAGGGCATCCCCGACTTCTTTAAGCAGTCCTTCCCCGAGGGCTTCACATG
GGAGAGAGTCACCACATACGAAGACGGGGGCGTGCTGACCGCTACCCAGGACACCAGCCTCCAGGACGGC
TGCCTCATCTACAACGTCAAGATCAGAGGGGTGAACTTCCCATCCAACGGCCCTGTGATGCAGAAGAAAA
CACTCGGCTGGGAGGCCTCCACCGAGACCCTGTACCCCGCTGACGGCGGCCTGGAAGGCAGAGCCGACAT
GGCCCTGAAGCTCGTGGGCGGGGGCCACCTGATCTGCAACTTGAAGACCACATACAGATCCAAGAAACCC
GCTAAGAACCTCAAGATGCCCGGCGTCTAC
