>Addgene plasmid #68441 | TOPO mKate2 | addgene partial sequence | sequence record 123222 | ccdb-rev 5'-ATATGCACCACCGGGTAAAG-3'
GCAGACGTGCACTGGCCAGGGGGATCACCATCCGTCGCCCCGGCGTGTCAATAATATCACTCTGTACATC
CACAAACAGACGATAACGGCTCTCTCTTTTATAGGTGTAAACCTTAAACTGCCGTACGTATAGGCTGCGC
AACTGTTGGGAAGGGCGATCGGTGCGGGCCTCTTCGCTATTACGCCAGCTGGCGAAAGGGGGATGTGCTG
CAAGGCGATTAAGTTGGGTAACGCCAGGGTTTTCCCAGTCACGACGTTGTAAAACGACGGCCAGTGAATT
GTAATACGACTCACTATAGGGCGAATTGGGCCCTCTAGATGCATGCTCGAGCGGCCGCCAGTGTGATGGA
TATCTGCAGAATTCCAGCACACTGGCGGCCGTTACTAGTGGATCCAGAGTAATTCAACCCCAAACAACAA
CGTTTTCATCTGTGCCCCAGTTTGCTAGGGAGGTCGCAGTATCTGGCCACAGCCACCTCGTGCTGCTCGA
CGTAGGTCTCTTTGTCGGCCTCCTTGATTCTTTCCAGTCTTCTGTCCACATAGTAGACGCCGGGCATCTT
GAGGTTCTTAGCGGGTTTCTTGGATCTGTATGTGGTCTTCAAGTTGCAGATCAGGTGGCCCCCGCCCACG
AGCTTCAGGGCCATGTCGGCTCTGCCTTCCAGGCCGCCGTCAGCGGGGTACAGGGTCTCGGTGGAGGCCT
CCCAGCCGAGTGTTTTCTTCTGCATCACAGGGCCGTTGGATGGGAAGTTCACCCCTCTGATCTTGACGTT
GTAGATGAGGCAGCCGTCCTGGAGGCTGGTGTCCTGGGTAGCGGTCAGCACGCCCCCGTCTTCGTATGTG
GTGACTCTCTCCCATGTGAAGCCCTCGGGGAAGGACTGCTTAAAGAAGTCGGGGATGCCCTGGGTGTG
