LOCUS       Exported 4268 bp ds-DNA circular SYN 12-MAY-2021
DEFINITION  TOPO construct expressing mKate2 for generation of GMAP-compatible
            gene.
ACCESSION   .
VERSION     .
KEYWORDS    TOPO mKate2
SOURCE      synthetic DNA construct
  ORGANISM  synthetic DNA construct
REFERENCE   1 (bases 1 to 4268)
  AUTHORS   Akama-Garren EH, Joshi NS, Tammela T, Chang GP, Wagner BL, Lee DY,
            Rideout Iii WM, Papagiannakopoulos T, Xue W, Jacks T
  TITLE     A Modular Assembly Platform for Rapid Generation of DNA Constructs.
  JOURNAL   Sci Rep. 2016 Feb 18;6:16836. doi: 10.1038/srep16836.
  PUBMED    26887506
REFERENCE   2 (bases 1 to 4268)
  AUTHORS   .
  TITLE     Direct Submission
  JOURNAL   Exported May 12, 2021 from SnapGene Server 1.1.58
            http://www.snapgene.com
FEATURES             Location/Qualifiers
     source          1..4268
                     /organism="synthetic DNA construct"
                     /mol_type="other DNA"
     protein_bind    107..128
                     /label=CAP binding site
                     /bound_moiety="E. coli catabolite activator protein"
                     /note="CAP binding activates transcription in the presence
                     of cAMP."
     promoter        143..173
                     /label=lac promoter
                     /note="promoter for the E. coli lac operon"
     protein_bind    181..197
                     /label=lac operator
                     /bound_moiety="lac repressor encoded by lacI"
                     /note="The lac repressor binds to the lac operator to
                     inhibit transcription in E. coli. This inhibition can be
                     relieved by adding lactose or
                     isopropyl-beta-D-thiogalactopyranoside (IPTG)."
     primer_bind     186..208
                     /label=M13/pUC Reverse
                     /note="In lacZ gene"
     primer_bind     205..221
                     /label=M13 rev
                     /note="common sequencing primer, one of multiple similar
                     variants"
     primer_bind     205..221
                     /label=M13 Reverse
                     /note="In lacZ gene. Also called M13-rev"
     promoter        239..257
                     /label=SP6 promoter
                     /note="promoter for bacteriophage SP6 RNA polymerase"
     primer_bind     239..256
                     /label=SP6
                     /note="SP6 promoter, forward primer"
     CDS             332..1030
                     /codon_start=1
                     /product="monomeric far-red fluorescent protein (Shcherbo
                     et al., 2009)"
                     /label=mKate2
                     /note="mammalian codon-optimized"
                     /translation="MVSELIKENMHMKLYMEGTVNNHHFKCTSEGEGKPYEGTQTMRIK
                     AVEGGPLPFAFDILATSFMYGSKTFINHTQGIPDFFKQSFPEGFTWERVTTYEDGGVLT
                     ATQDTSLQDGCLIYNVKIRGVNFPSNGPVMQKKTLGWEASTETLYPADGGLEGRADMAL
                     KLVGGGHLICNLKTTYRSKKPAKNLKMPGVYYVDRRLERIKEADKETYVEQHEVAVARY
                     CDLPSKLGHR"
     primer_bind     complement(1155..1174)
                     /label=T7
                     /note="T7 promoter, forward primer"
     promoter        complement(1156..1174)
                     /label=T7 promoter
                     /note="promoter for bacteriophage T7 RNA polymerase"
     primer_bind     complement(1181..1198)
                     /label=M13 Forward
                     /note="In lacZ gene. Also called M13-F20 or M13 (-21)
                     Forward"
     primer_bind     complement(1181..1197)
                     /label=M13 fwd
                     /note="common sequencing primer, one of multiple similar
                     variants"
     primer_bind     complement(1190..1212)
                     /label=M13/pUC Forward
                     /note="In lacZ gene"
     CDS             1335..1637
                     /codon_start=1
                     /gene="ccdB"
                     /product="CcdB, a bacterial toxin that poisons DNA gyrase"
                     /label=ccdB
                     /note="Plasmids containing the ccdB gene cannot be
                     propagated in standard E. coli strains."
                     /translation="QFKVYTYKRESRYRLFVDVQSDIIDTPGRRMVIPLASARLLSDKV
                     SRELYPVVHIGDESWRMMTTDMASVPVSVIGEEVADLSHRENDIKNAINLMFWGI"
     primer_bind     1516..1535
                     /label=ccdB-fwd
                     /note="ccdB gene, forward primer"
     CDS             1986..2780
                     /codon_start=1
                     /gene="aph(3')-II (or nptII)"
                     /product="aminoglycoside phosphotransferase from Tn5"
                     /label=NeoR/KanR
                     /note="confers resistance to neomycin, kanamycin, and G418
                     (Geneticin(R))"
                     /translation="MIEQDGLHAGSPAAWVERLFGYDWAQQTIGCSDAAVFRLSAQGRP
                     VLFVKTDLSGALNELQDEAARLSWLATTGVPCAAVLDVVTEAGRDWLLLGEVPGQDLLS
                     SHLAPAEKVSIMADAMRRLHTLDPATCPFDHQAKHRIERARTRMEAGLVDQDDLDEEHQ
                     GLAPAELFARLKASMPDGEDLVVTHGDACLPNIMVENGRFSGFIDCGRLGVADRYQDIA
                     LATRDIAEELGGEWADRFLVLYGIAAPDSQRIAFYRLLDEFF"
     primer_bind     complement(2040..2059)
                     /label=Neo-R
                     /note="Neomycin resistance gene, reverse primer"
     primer_bind     2650..2669
                     /label=Neo-F
                     /note="Neomycin resistance gene, forward primer"
     regulatory      2981..2990
                     /regulatory_class="other"
                     /note="vertebrate consensus sequence for strong initiation
                     of translation (Kozak, 1987)"
     CDS             2987..3361
                     /codon_start=1
                     /gene="Sh ble from Streptoalloteichus hindustanus"
                     /product="antibiotic-binding protein"
                     /label=BleoR
                     /note="confers resistance to bleomycin, phleomycin, and
                     Zeocin(TM)"
                     /translation="MAKLTSAVPVLTARDVAGAVEFWTDRLGFSRDFVEDDFAGVVRDD
                     VTLFISAVQDQVVPDNTLAWVWVRGLDELYAEWSEVVSTNFRDASGPAMTEIGEQPWGR
                     EFALRDPAGNCVHFVAEEQD"
     rep_origin      3499..4087
                     /direction=RIGHT
                     /label=ori
                     /note="high-copy-number ColE1/pMB1/pBR322/pUC origin of
                     replication"
     primer_bind     3988..4007
                     /label=pBR322ori-F
                     /note="pBR322 origin, forward primer"
     primer_bind     4241..4258
                     /label=L4440
                     /note="L4440 vector, forward primer"
ORIGIN
        1 agcgcccaat acgcaaaccg cctctccccg cgcgttggcc gattcattaa tgcagctggc
       61 acgacaggtt tcccgactgg aaagcgggca gtgagcgcaa cgcaattaat gtgagttagc
      121 tcactcatta ggcaccccag gctttacact ttatgcttcc ggctcgtatg ttgtgtggaa
      181 ttgtgagcgg ataacaattt cacacaggaa acagctatga ccatgattac gccaagctat
      241 ttaggtgaca ctatagaata ctcaagctat gcatcaagct tggtaccgag ctcggatcct
      301 aactcgaacg ctagctgtgc gatcgtttac catggtgagc gagctgatta aggagaacat
      361 gcacatgaag ctgtacatgg agggcaccgt gaacaaccac cacttcaagt gcacatccga
      421 gggcgaaggc aagccctacg agggcaccca gaccatgaga atcaaggcgg tcgagggcgg
      481 ccctctcccc ttcgccttcg acatcctggc taccagcttc atgtacggca gcaaaacctt
      541 catcaaccac acccagggca tccccgactt ctttaagcag tccttccccg agggcttcac
      601 atgggagaga gtcaccacat acgaagacgg gggcgtgctg accgctaccc aggacaccag
      661 cctccaggac ggctgcctca tctacaacgt caagatcaga ggggtgaact tcccatccaa
      721 cggccctgtg atgcagaaga aaacactcgg ctgggaggcc tccaccgaga ccctgtaccc
      781 cgctgacggc ggcctggaag gcagagccga catggccctg aagctcgtgg gcgggggcca
      841 cctgatctgc aacttgaaga ccacatacag atccaagaaa cccgctaaga acctcaagat
      901 gcccggcgtc tactatgtgg acagaagact ggaaagaatc aaggaggccg acaaagagac
      961 ctacgtcgag cagcacgagg tggctgtggc cagatactgc gacctcccta gcaaactggg
     1021 gcacagatga aaacgttgtt gtttggggtt gaattactct ggatccacta gtaacggccg
     1081 ccagtgtgct ggaattctgc agatatccat cacactggcg gccgctcgag catgcatcta
     1141 gagggcccaa ttcgccctat agtgagtcgt attacaattc actggccgtc gttttacaac
     1201 gtcgtgactg ggaaaaccct ggcgttaccc aacttaatcg ccttgcagca catccccctt
     1261 tcgccagctg gcgtaatagc gaagaggccc gcaccgatcg cccttcccaa cagttgcgca
     1321 gcctatacgt acggcagttt aaggtttaca cctataaaag agagagccgt tatcgtctgt
     1381 ttgtggatgt acagagtgat attattgaca cgccggggcg acggatggtg atccccctgg
     1441 ccagtgcacg tctgctgtca gataaagtct cccgtgaact ttacccggtg gtgcatatcg
     1501 gggatgaaag ctggcgcatg atgaccaccg atatggccag tgtgccggtc tccgttatcg
     1561 gggaagaagt ggctgatctc agccaccgcg aaaatgacat caaaaacgcc attaacctga
     1621 tgttctgggg aatataaatg tcaggcatga gattatcaaa aaggatcttc acctagatcc
     1681 ttttcacgta gaaagccagt ccgcagaaac ggtgctgacc ccggatgaat gtcagctact
     1741 gggctatctg gacaagggaa aacgcaagcg caaagagaaa gcaggtagct tgcagtgggc
     1801 ttacatggcg atagctagac tgggcggttt tatggacagc aagcgaaccg gaattgccag
     1861 ctggggcgcc ctctggtaag gttgggaagc cctgcaaagt aaactggatg gctttctcgc
     1921 cgccaaggat ctgatggcgc aggggatcaa gctctgatca agagacagga tgaggatcgt
     1981 ttcgcatgat tgaacaagat ggattgcacg caggttctcc ggccgcttgg gtggagaggc
     2041 tattcggcta tgactgggca caacagacaa tcggctgctc tgatgccgcc gtgttccggc
     2101 tgtcagcgca ggggcgcccg gttctttttg tcaagaccga cctgtccggt gccctgaatg
     2161 aactgcaaga cgaggcagcg cggctatcgt ggctggccac gacgggcgtt ccttgcgcag
     2221 ctgtgctcga cgttgtcact gaagcgggaa gggactggct gctattgggc gaagtgccgg
     2281 ggcaggatct cctgtcatct caccttgctc ctgccgagaa agtatccatc atggctgatg
     2341 caatgcggcg gctgcatacg cttgatccgg ctacctgccc attcgaccac caagcgaaac
     2401 atcgcatcga gcgagcacgt actcggatgg aagccggtct tgtcgatcag gatgatctgg
     2461 acgaagagca tcaggggctc gcgccagccg aactgttcgc caggctcaag gcgagcatgc
     2521 ccgacggcga ggatctcgtc gtgacccatg gcgatgcctg cttgccgaat atcatggtgg
     2581 aaaatggccg cttttctgga ttcatcgact gtggccggct gggtgtggcg gaccgctatc
     2641 aggacatagc gttggctacc cgtgatattg ctgaagagct tggcggcgaa tgggctgacc
     2701 gcttcctcgt gctttacggt atcgccgctc ccgattcgca gcgcatcgcc ttctatcgcc
     2761 ttcttgacga gttcttctga attattaacg cttacaattt cctgatgcgg tattttctcc
     2821 ttacgcatct gtgcggtatt tcacaccgca tacaggtggc acttttcggg gaaatgtgcg
     2881 cggaacccct atttgtttat ttttctaaat acattcaaat atgtatccgc tcatgagaca
     2941 ataaccctga taaatgcttc aataatagca cgtgaggagg gccaccatgg ccaagttgac
     3001 cagtgccgtt ccggtgctca ccgcgcgcga cgtcgccgga gcggtcgagt tctggaccga
     3061 ccggctcggg ttctcccggg acttcgtgga ggacgacttc gccggtgtgg tccgggacga
     3121 cgtgaccctg ttcatcagcg cggtccagga ccaggtggtg ccggacaaca ccctggcctg
     3181 ggtgtgggtg cgcggcctgg acgagctgta cgccgagtgg tcggaggtcg tgtccacgaa
     3241 cttccgggac gcctccgggc cggccatgac cgagatcggc gagcagccgt gggggcggga
     3301 gttcgccctg cgcgacccgg ccggcaactg cgtgcacttc gtggccgagg agcaggactg
     3361 acacgtgcta aaacttcatt tttaatttaa aaggatctag gtgaagatcc tttttgataa
     3421 tctcatgacc aaaatccctt aacgtgagtt ttcgttccac tgagcgtcag accccgtaga
     3481 aaagatcaaa ggatcttctt gagatccttt ttttctgcgc gtaatctgct gcttgcaaac
     3541 aaaaaaacca ccgctaccag cggtggtttg tttgccggat caagagctac caactctttt
     3601 tccgaaggta actggcttca gcagagcgca gataccaaat actgtccttc tagtgtagcc
     3661 gtagttaggc caccacttca agaactctgt agcaccgcct acatacctcg ctctgctaat
     3721 cctgttacca gtggctgctg ccagtggcga taagtcgtgt cttaccgggt tggactcaag
     3781 acgatagtta ccggataagg cgcagcggtc gggctgaacg gggggttcgt gcacacagcc
     3841 cagcttggag cgaacgacct acaccgaact gagataccta cagcgtgagc tatgagaaag
     3901 cgccacgctt cccgaaggga gaaaggcgga caggtatccg gtaagcggca gggtcggaac
     3961 aggagagcgc acgagggagc ttccaggggg aaacgcctgg tatctttata gtcctgtcgg
     4021 gtttcgccac ctctgacttg agcgtcgatt tttgtgatgc tcgtcagggg ggcggagcct
     4081 atggaaaaac gccagcaacg cggccttttt acggttcctg gccttttgct ggccttttgc
     4141 tcacatgttc tttcctgcgt tatcccctga ttctgtggat aaccgtatta ccgcctttga
     4201 gtgagctgat accgctcgcc gcagccgaac gaccgagcgc agcgagtcag tgagcgagga
     4261 agcggaag
//
